>Addgene plasmid #60738 | pET:CCCT:GFP | depositor full sequence | sequence record 97724 | pET:CCCT:GFP sequence 5855 bps
ATCCGGATATAGTTCCTCCTTTCAGCAAAAAACCCCTCAAGACCCGTTTAGAGGCCCCAAGGGGTTATGC
TAGTTATTGCTCAGCGGTGGCAGGGCGCGCCTTATTATTTGTATAGTTCATCCATGCCATGTGTAATCCC
AGCAGCTGTTACAAACTCAAGAAGGACCATGTGGTCTCTCTTTTCGTTGGGATCTTTCGAAAGGGCAGAT
TGTGTGGACAGGTAATGGTTGTCTGGTAAAAGGACAGGGCCATCGCCAATTGGAGTATTTTGTTGATAAT
GGTCTGCTAGTTGAACGCTTCCATCTTCAATGTTGTGTCTAATTTTGAAGTTAACTTTGATTCCATTCTT
TTGTTTGTCTGCCATGATGTATACATTGTGTGAGTTATAGTTGTATTCCAATTTGTGTCCAAGAATGTTT
CCATCTTCTTTAAAATCAATACCTTTTAACTCGATTCTATTAACAAGGGTATCACCTTCAAACTTGACTT
CAGCACGTGTCTTGTAGTTCCCGTCATCTTTGAAAAATATAGTTCTTTCCTGTACATAACCTTCGGGCAT
GGCACTCTTGAAAAAGTCATGCTGTTTCATATGATCTGGGTATCTCGCAAAGCATTGAACACCATAACCG
AAAGTAGTGACAAGTGTTGGCCATGGAACAGGTAGTTTTCCAGTAGTGCAAATAAATTTAAGGGTAAGTT
TTCCGTATGTTGCATCACCTTCACCCTCTCCACTGACAGAAAATTTGTGCCCATTAACATCACCATCTAA
TTCAACAAGAATTGGGACAACTCCAGTGAAAAGTTCTTCTCCTTTACGCATGACGTCGGTATATCTCCTT
CTTAAAGTTAAACCCTATAGTGAGGGGTATTAATTTCGCGGGATCGAGATCTCGATCCTCTACGCCGGAC
GCATCGTGGCCGGCATCACCGGCGCCACAGGTGCGGTTGCTGGCGCCTATATCGCCGACATCACCGATGG
GGAAGATCGGGCTCGCCACTTCGGGCTCATGAGCGCTTGTTTCGGCGTGGGTATGGTGGCAGGCCCCGTG
GCCGGGGGACTGTTGGGCGCCATCTCCTTGCATGCACCATTCCTTGCGGCGGCGGTGCTCAACGGCCTCA
ACCTACTACTGGGCTGCTTCCTAATGCAGGAGTCGCATAAGGGAGAGCGTCGAGATCCCGGACACCATCG
AATGGCGCAAAACCTTTCGCGGTATGGCATGATAGCGCCCGGAAGAGAGTCAATTCAGGGTGGTGAATGT
GAAACCAGTAACGTTATACGATGTCGCAGAGTATGCCGGTGTCTCTTATCAGACCGTTTCCCGCGTGGTG
AACCAGGCCAGCCACGTTTCTGCGAAAACGCGGGAAAAAGTGGAAGCGGCGATGGCGGAGCTGAATTACA
TTCCCAACCGCGTGGCACAACAACTGGCGGGCAAACAGTCGTTGCTGATTGGCGTTGCCACCTCCAGTCT
GGCCCTGCACGCGCCGTCGCAAATTGTCGCGGCGATTAAATCTCGCGCCGATCAACTGGGTGCCAGCGTG
GTGGTGTCGATGGTAGAACGAAGCGGCGTCGAAGCCTGTAAAGCGGCGGTGCACAATCTTCTCGCGCAAC
GCGTCAGTGGGCTGATCATTAACTATCCGCTGGATGACCAGGATGCCATTGCTGTGGAAGCTGCCTGCAC
TAATGTTCCGGCGTTATTTCTTGATGTCTCTGACCAGACACCCATCAACAGTATTATTTTCTCCCATGAA
GACGGTACGCGACTGGGCGTGGAGCATCTGGTCGCATTGGGTCACCAGCAAATCGCGCTGTTAGCGGGCC
CATTAAGTTCTGTCTCGGCGCGTCTGCGTCTGGCTGGCTGGCATAAATATCTCACTCGCAATCAAATTCA
GCCGATAGCGGAACGGGAAGGCGACTGGAGTGCCATGTCCGGTTTTCAACAAACCATGCAAATGCTGAAT
GAGGGCATCGTTCCCACTGCGATGCTGGTTGCCAACGATCAGATGGCGCTGGGCGCAATGCGCGCCATTA
CCGAGTCCGGGCTGCGCGTTGGTGCGGATATCTCGGTAGTGGGATACGACGATACCGAAGACAGCTCATG
TTATATCCCGCCGTTAACCACCATCAAACAGGATTTTCGCCTGCTGGGGCAAACCAGCGTGGACCGCTTG
CTGCAACTCTCTCAGGGCCAGGCGGTGAAGGGCAATCAGCTGTTGCCCGTCTCACTGGTGAAAAGAAAAA
CCACCCTGGCGCCCAATACGCAAACCGCCTCTCCCCGCGCGTTGGCCGATTCATTAATGCAGCTGGCACG
ACAGGTTTCCCGACTGGAAAGCGGGCAGTGAGCGCAACGCAATTAATGTAAGTTAGCTCACTCATTAGGC
ACCGGGATCTCGACCGATGCCCTTGAGAGCCTTCAACCCAGTCAGCTCCTTCCGGTGGGCGCGGGGCATG
ACTATCGTCGCCGCACTTATGACTGTCTTCTTTATCATGCAACTCGTAGGACAGGTGCCGGCAGCGCTCT
GGGTCATTTTCGGCGAGGACCGCTTTCGCTGGAGCGCGACGATGATCGGCCTGTCGCTTGCGGTATTCGG
AATCTTGCACGCCCTCGCTCAAGCCTTCGTCACTGGTCCCGCCACCAAACGTTTCGGCGAGAAGCAGGCC
ATTATCGCCGGCATGGCGGCCCCACGGGTGCGCATGATCGTGCTCCTGTCGTTGAGGACCCGGCTAGGCT
GGCGGGGTTGCCTTACTGGTTAGCAGAATGAATCACCGATACGCGAGCGAACGTGAAGCGACTGCTGCTG
CAAAACGTCTGCGACCTGAGCAACAACATGAATGGTCTTCGGTTTCCGTGTTTCGTAAAGTCTGGAAACG
CGGAAGTCAGCGCCCTGCACCATTATGTTCCGGATCTGCATCGCAGGATGCTGCTGGCTACCCTGTGGAA
CACCTACATCTGTATTAACGAAGCGCTGGCATTGACCCTGAGTGATTTTTCTCTGGTCCCGCCGCATCCA
TACCGCCAGTTGTTTACCCTCACAACGTTCCAGTAACCGGGCATGTTCATCATCAGTAACCCGTATCGTG
AGCATCCTCTCTCGTTTCATCGGTATCATTACCCCCATGAACAGAAATCCCCCTTACACGGAGGCATCAG
TGACCAAACAGGAAAAAACCGCCCTTAACATGGCCCGCTTTATCAGAAGCCAGACATTAACGCTTCTGGA
GAAACTCAACGAGCTGGACGCGGATGAACAGGCAGACATCTGTGAATCGCTTCACGACCACGCTGATGAG
CTTTACCGCAGCTGCCTCGCGCGTTTCGGTGATGACGGTGAAAACCTCTGACACATGCAGCTCCCGGAGA
CGGTCACAGCTTGTCTGTAAGCGGATGCCGGGAGCAGACAAGCCCGTCAGGGCGCGTCAGCGGGTGTTGG
CGGGTGTCGGGGCGCAGCCATGACCCAGTCACGTAGCGATAGCGGAGTGTATACTGGCTTAACTATGCGG
CATCAGAGCAGATTGTACTGAGAGTGCACCATATATGCGGTGTGAAATACCGCACAGATGCGTAAGGAGA
AAATACCGCATCAGGCGCTCTTCCGCTTCCTCGCTCACTGACTCGCTGCGCTCGGTCGTTCGGCTGCGGC
GAGCGGTATCAGCTCACTCAAAGGCGGTAATACGGTTATCCACAGAATCAGGGGATAACGCAGGAAAGAA
CATGTGAGCAAAAGGCCAGCAAAAGGCCAGGAACCGTAAAAAGGCCGCGTTGCTGGCGTTTTTCCATAGG
CTCCGCCCCCCTGACGAGCATCACAAAAATCGACGCTCAAGTCAGAGGTGGCGAAACCCGACAGGACTAT
AAAGATACCAGGCGTTTCCCCCTGGAAGCTCCCTCGTGCGCTCTCCTGTTCCGACCCTGCCGCTTACCGG
ATACCTGTCCGCCTTTCTCCCTTCGGGAAGCGTGGCGCTTTCTCATAGCTCACGCTGTAGGTATCTCAGT
TCGGTGTAGGTCGTTCGCTCCAAGCTGGGCTGTGTGCACGAACCCCCCGTTCAGCCCGACCGCTGCGCCT
TATCCGGTAACTATCGTCTTGAGTCCAACCCGGTAAGACACGACTTATCGCCACTGGCAGCAGCCACTGG
TAACAGGATTAGCAGAGCGAGGTATGTAGGCGGTGCTACAGAGTTCTTGAAGTGGTGGCCTAACTACGGC
TACACTAGAAGGACAGTATTTGGTATCTGCGCTCTGCTGAAGCCAGTTACCTTCGGAAAAAGAGTTGGTA
GCTCTTGATCCGGCAAACAAACCACCGCTGGTAGCGGTGGTTTTTTTGTTTGCAAGCAGCAGATTACGCG
CAGAAAAAAAGGATCTCAAGAAGATCCTTTGATCTTTTCTACGGGGTCTGACGCTCAGTGGAACGAAAAC
TCACGTTAAGGGATTTTGGTCATGAACAATAAAACTGTCTGCTTACATAAACAGTAATACAAGGGGTGTT
ATGAGCCATATTCAACGGGAAACGTCTTGCTCTAGGCCGCGATTAAATTCCAACATGGATGCTGATTTAT
ATGGGTATAAATGGGCTCGCGATAATGTCGGGCAATCAGGTGCGACAATCTATCGATTGTATGGGAAGCC
CGATGCGCCAGAGTTGTTTCTGAAACATGGCAAAGGTAGCGTTGCCAATGATGTTACAGATGAGATGGTC
AGACTAAACTGGCTGACGGAATTTATGCCTCTTCCGACCATCAAGCATTTTATCCGTACTCCTGATGATG
CATGGTTACTCACCACTGCGATCCCCGGGAAAACAGCATTCCAGGTATTAGAAGAATATCCTGATTCAGG
TGAAAATATTGTTGATGCGCTGGCAGTGTTCCTGCGCCGGTTGCATTCGATTCCTGTTTGTAATTGTCCT
TTTAACAGCGATCGCGTATTTCGTCTCGCTCAGGCGCAATCACGAATGAATAACGGTTTGGTTGATGCGA
GTGATTTTGATGACGAGCGTAATGGCTGGCCTGTTGAACAAGTCTGGAAAGAAATGCATAAACTTTTGCC
ATTCTCACCGGATTCAGTCGTCACTCATGGTGATTTCTCACTTGATAACCTTATTTTTGACGAGGGGAAA
TTAATAGGTTGTATTGATGTTGGACGAGTCGGAATCGCAGACCGATACCAGGATCTTGCCATCCTATGGA
ACTGCCTCGGTGAGTTTTCTCCTTCATTACAGAAACGGCTTTTTCAAAAATATGGTATTGATAATCCTGA
TATGAATAAATTGCAGTTTCATTTGATGCTCGATGAGTTTTTCTAAGAATTAATTCATGAGCGGATACAT
ATTTGAATGTATTTAGAAAAATAAACAAATAGGGGTTCCGCGCACATTTCCCCGAAAAGTGCCACCTGAA
ATTGTAAACGTTAATATTTTGTTAAAATTCGCGTTAAATTTTTGTTAAATCAGCTCATTTTTTAACCAAT
AGGCCGAAATCGGCAAAATCCCTTATAAATCAAAAGAATAGACCGAGATAGGGT
[37 nt withheld, positions 5515-5551]
AAAGAACGTGGACTCCAACGTCAAAGG
[49 nt withheld, positions 5579-5627]
T
[91 nt withheld, positions 5629-5719]
G
[124 nt withheld, positions 5721-5844]
CCCATTCGCCA
Features (pLannotate 1.2.2; 15 found; start..end, strand, type, name):
     26..73      -  terminator     T7 terminator: transcription terminator for bacteriophage T7 RNA polymerase
    108..821     -  CDS            hfriFP: hfriFP is a fluorescent protein published in 2013, derived from Herbaspirillum frisingense.
    834..853     -  RBS            RBS (fragment): efficient ribosome binding site from bacteriophage T7 gene 10 (Olins and Rangwala, 1989)
    894..1173    +  CDS            TcR (fragment): tetracycline efflux protein; tet; confers resistance to tetracycline
   1181..1258    +  promoter       lacI promoter: lacI
   1259..2341    +  CDS            lacI: lac repressor; lacI; The lac repressor binds to the lac operator to inhibit transcription in E. coli. This inhibition can be relieved by adding lactose or isopropyl-β-D-thiogalactopyranoside (IPTG).
   2354..2375    +  protein_bind   CAP binding site: CAP binding activates transcription in the presence of cAMP. E. coli catabolite activator protein
   2390..2681    +  CDS            TcR (fragment): tetracycline efflux protein; tet; confers resistance to tetracycline
   2753..3133    -  CDS            YPB1_ECOLX: Protein predicted: Swiss-Prot protein existence level 4. From Escherichia coli.
   3150..3341    +  CDS            rop: Rop protein, which maintains plasmids at low copy number; rop
   3443..3585    +  misc_feature   bom: basis of mobility region from pBR322
   3771..4359    -  rep_origin     ori: high-copy-number ColE1/pMB1/pBR322/pUC origin of replication
   4481..5296    +  CDS            KanR: aminoglycoside phosphotransferase; aph(3')-Ia; confers resistance to kanamycin in bacteria or G418 (Geneticin®) in eukaryotes
   5305..5362    -  promoter       AmpR promoter (fragment): bla
   5389..5844    -  rep_origin     f1 ori (sequence partly withheld): f1 bacteriophage origin of replication; arrow indicates direction of (+) strand synthesis
