[The description below was written by a language model from this plasmid's Addgene catalogue record and pLannotate feature annotations shown in this document.]
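Description:
pET:CCCT:GFP is a bacterial expression and synthetic-biology plasmid built on a modified pET-28b backbone. It replicates in E. coli from a ColE1/pMB1-type origin, with the neighbouring rop gene and bom region retained, and is selected with kanamycin through the aph(3')-Ia resistance gene. An f1 phage origin is also present, as are the lacI gene with its own promoter and some short tetracycline-resistance remnants inherited from the pBR322 lineage. The catalogue lists the plasmid as high copy, although rop normally moderates copy number. The catalogue also gives a total size of 5,993 bp, whereas the annotated depositor sequence is 5,855 nt; the record does not explain this difference.

The payload is a GFP coding sequence of about 720 bp, corresponding to BioBrick part E0040. It sits downstream of a phage T7 gene 10 ribosome binding site and is followed by the T7 terminator. The automated annotation labels this open reading frame as a different fluorescent protein, which is most likely a similarity-based misassignment, since the catalogue identifies the insert as GFP. The promoter itself was not picked up by the annotation, probably because it is a variant. According to the record, it is a T7 promoter carrying the bases CCCT between positions -11 and -8, and the lac operator normally found downstream of the pET T7 promoter has been removed. Reporter transcription should therefore depend on a T7 RNA polymerase able to recognise this altered promoter, rather than on relief of LacI repression at the promoter. The associated work describes transcriptional AND gates built from split T7 RNA polymerase mutants, which suggests that this construct serves as a fluorescent readout for polymerase variants with matching promoter specificity.
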