Addgene plasmid #60738: pET:CCCT:GFP
Purpose: A modified pET28 driving expression of GFP, biobrick part Bba_E0040. No LacO site downstream of PT7. T7 promoter has base pairs 'CCCT' between -11 and -8.
Depositing lab: Matthew Bennett. Depositing organization: Rice University. Publication: Library of synthetic transcriptional AND gates built with split T7 RNA polymerase mutants. Shis DL, Bennett MR. Proc Natl Acad Sci U S A. 2013 Mar 26;110(13):5028-33. doi: 10.1073/pnas.1220157110. Epub 2013 Mar 11. PubMed 23479654.
Backbone
  Vector backbone: pET-28b
  Backbone size w/o insert (bp): 5273
  Total vector size (bp): 5993
  Modifications to backbone: No lacO site downstream of T7 promoter. Nucleotides between -11 and -8 are 'CCCT'.
  Vector type: Bacterial Expression, Synthetic Biology
Growth in bacteria
  Bacterial resistance: Kanamycin, 50 μg/mL
  Growth temperature: 37°C
  Growth strain: DH10B
  Copy number: High Copy
Gene/Insert
  Gene/Insert name: GFP (alt name: Bba_E0040)
  Insert size (bp): 720
Terms and licenses: Academic/Nonprofit Terms; Industry Terms: Not Available to Industry
How to cite: pET:CCCT:GFP was a gift from Matthew Bennett (Addgene plasmid # 60738 ; http://n2t.net/addgene:60738 ; RRID:Addgene_60738)
