>Addgene plasmid #60738 | pET:CCCT:GFP | addgene partial sequence | sequence record 99427 | T7term 5'-GCTAGTTATTGCTCAGCGG-3'
ATCCATGCCATGTGTAATCCCAGCAGCTGTTACAAACTCAAGAAGGACCATGTGGTCTCTCTTTTCGTTG
GGATCTTTCGAAAGGGCAGATTGTGTGGACAGGTAATGGTTGTCTGGTAAAAGGACAGGGCCATCGCCAA
TTGGAGTATTTTGTTGATAATGGTCTGCTAGTTGAACGCTTCCATCTTCAATGTTGTGTCTAATTTTGAA
GTTAACTTTGATTCCATTCTTTTGTTTGTCTGCCATGATGTATACATTGTGTGAGTTATAGTTGTATTCC
AATTTGTGTCCAAGAATGTTTCCATCTTCTTTAAAATCAATACCTTTTAACTCGATTCTATTAACAAGGG
TATCACCTTCAAACTTGACTTCAGCACGTGTCTTGTAGTTCCCGTCATCTTTGAAAAATATAGTTCTTTC
CTGTACATAACCTTCGGGCATGGCACTCTTGAAAAAGTCATGCTGTTTCATATGATCTGGGTATCTCGCA
AAGCATTGAACACCATAACCGAAAGTAGTGACAAGTGTTGGCCATGGAACAGGTAGTTTTCCAGTAGTGC
AAATAAATTTAAGGGTAAGTTTTCCGTATGTTGCATCACCTTCACCCTCTCCACTGACAGAAAATTTGTG
CCCATTAACATCACCATCTAATTCAACAAGAATTGGGACAACTCCAGTGAAAAGTTCTTCTCCTTTACGC
ATGACGTCGGTATATCTCCTTCTTAAAGTTAAACCCTATAGTGAGGGGTATTAATTTCGCGGGATCGAGA
TCTCGATCCTCTACGCCGGACGCATCGTGGCCGGCATCACCGGCGCCACAGGTGCGGTTGCTGGCGCCTA
TATCG
