>Addgene plasmid #60738 | pET:CCCT:GFP | addgene partial sequence | sequence record 99428 | LacI-R 5'-GGCATACTCTGCGACATCGT-3'
TGCCATGATGTATACATTGTGTGAGTTATAGTTGTATTCCAATTTGTGTCCAAGAATGTTTCCATCTTCT
TTAAAATCAATACCTTTTAACTCGATTCTATTAACAAGGGTATCACCTTCAAACTTGACTTCAGCACGTG
TCTTGTAGTTCCCGTCATCTTTGAAAAATATAGTTCTTTCCTGTACATAACCTTCGGGCATGGCACTCTT
GAAAAAGTCATGCTGTTTCATATGATCTGGGTATCTCGCAAAGCATTGAACACCATAACCGAAAGTAGTG
ACAAGTGTTGGCCATGGAACAGGTAGTTTTCCAGTAGTGCAAATAAATTTAAGGGTAAGTTTTCCGTATG
TTGCATCACCTTCACCCTCTCCACTGACAGAAAATTTGTGCCCATTAACATCACCATCTAATTCAACAAG
AATTGGGACAACTCCAGTGAAAAGTTCTTCTCCTTTACGCATGACGTCGGTATATCTCCTTCTTAAAGTT
AAACCCTATAGTGAGGGGTATTAATTTCGCGGGATCGAGATCTCGATCCTCTACGCCGGACGCATCGTGG
CCGGCATCACCGGCGCCACAGGTGCGGTTGCTGGCGCCTATATCGCCGACATCACCGATGGGGAAGATCG
GGCTCGCCACTTCGGGCTCATGAGCGCTTGTTTCGGCGTGGGTATGGTGGCAGGCCCCGTGGCCGGGGGA
CTGTTGGGCGCCATCTCCTTGCATGCACCATTCCTTGCGGCGGCGGTGCTCAACGGCCTCAACCTACTAC
TGGGCTGCTTCCTAATGCAGGAGTCGCATAAGGGAGAGCGTCGAGATCCCGGACACCATCGAATGGCGCA
AAACCTTTCGCGGTATGGCATGATAGCGCCCGGAAGAGAGTCAATTCA
